Addgene plasmid #40859: pNH8
Depositing lab: Adam Bogdanove. Depositing organization: Iowa State University Research Foundation. Publication: Efficient design and assembly of custom TALEN and other TAL effector-based constructs for DNA targeting. Cermak T, Doyle EL, Christian M, Wang L, Zhang Y, Schmidt C, Baller JA, Somia NV, Bogdanove AJ, Voytas DF. Nucleic Acids Res. 2011 Jul;39(12):e82. doi: 10.1093/nar/gkr218 PubMed 21493687.
Backbone
  Vector backbone: pTC14
  Backbone size w/o insert (bp): 3013
  Total vector size (bp): 3113
Growth in bacteria
  Bacterial resistance: Tetracycline, 10 μg/mL
  Growth temperature: 37°C
  Growth strain: DH5alpha
  Growth instructions: DH5a/LB+antibiotics
  Copy number: High Copy
Gene/Insert
  Gene/Insert name: repeat NH8
  Species: Xanthomonas oryzae
  Insert size (bp): 100
  Cloning method: Restriction Enzyme; 5′ cloning site XbaI (not destroyed); 3′ cloning site XhoI (not destroyed)
  Sequencing primers: 5′ pTC14_F2 (caagcctgattgggagaaaa)
Terms and licenses: Academic/Nonprofit Terms; Industry Terms: Not Available to Industry
How to cite: pNH8 was a gift from Adam Bogdanove (Addgene plasmid # 40859 ; http://n2t.net/addgene:40859 ; RRID:Addgene_40859)
