[The description below was written by a language model from this plasmid's Addgene catalogue record and pLannotate feature annotations shown in this document.]
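Description:
pNH8 is a small (about 3.1 kb) bacterial module plasmid built on the pTC14 backbone. It belongs to a set of parts for assembling custom TAL effector and TALEN constructs for DNA targeting. It is a storage and donor vector for E. coli rather than an expression construct. The plasmid replicates at high copy from a ColE1/pUC-type origin. Selection is by tetracycline, through a complete tetracycline efflux gene (TcR) driven by its own tet promoter.

The payload is a roughly 100 bp insert named "repeat NH8", derived from Xanthomonas oryzae and cloned between XbaI and XhoI sites that both remain intact. By the naming convention of such module libraries, this corresponds to a single TAL effector repeat. "NH" denotes the repeat-variable diresidue that determines base recognition, and "8" most likely indicates its intended position in an ordered repeat array, although the record does not state this explicitly. The automated annotation does not label the repeat itself, so its exact coordinates are not given.

The remaining annotated features are short fragments of lacI, KanR and an RSF origin, together with a T7 promoter and rrnB T1 and T2 terminators. The fragments appear to be remnants of the backbone's construction history and are not functional elements. The terminators probably help insulate the cloning region from read-through transcription. In use, the plasmid supplies one defined repeat unit, which is combined with other repeat modules to build an array with a chosen DNA-binding specificity. That array is then transferred into a final TAL effector or TALEN backbone.
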