Features (pLannotate 1.2.2; 10 found; start..end, strand, type, name):
      1..54      -  CDS            lacI (fragment): lac repressor; lacI; The lac repressor binds to the lac operator to inhibit transcription in E. coli. This inhibition can be relieved by adding lactose or isopropyl-β-D-thiogalactopyranoside (IPTG).
     56..180     -  rep_origin     RSF ori (fragment): Plasmids containing the RSF 1030 origin of replication can be propagated in E. coli cells that contain additional plasmids with compatible origins.
    196..224     +  promoter       tet promoter: E. coli promoter for tetracycline efflux protein gene
    272..1462    +  CDS            TcR: tetracycline efflux protein; tet; confers resistance to tetracycline
   1560..1634    +  CDS            KanR (fragment): aminoglycoside phosphotransferase; aphA-3; confers resistance to kanamycin
   1637..1655    -  promoter       T7 promoter: promoter for bacteriophage T7 RNA polymerase
   1962..2550    +  rep_origin     ori: high-copy-number ColE1/pMB1/pBR322/pUC origin of replication
   2733..2825    +  CDS            lacI (fragment): lac repressor; lacI; The lac repressor binds to the lac operator to inhibit transcription in E. coli. This inhibition can be relieved by adding lactose or isopropyl-β-D-thiogalactopyranoside (IPTG).
   2880..2907    -  terminator     rrnB T2 terminator: transcription terminator T2 from the E. coli rrnB gene
   3039..3082    +  terminator     rrnB T1 terminator: Escherichia coli rrnB; transcription terminator T1 from the E. coli rrnB gene
>Addgene plasmid #40859 | pNH8 | depositor full sequence | sequence record 54235 | pNH8 sequence 3113 bps
CTGCATTAATGAATCGGCCAACGCGCGGGGAGAGGCGGTTTGCGTATTGGGCGCTCTTCCGCTTCCTCGC
TCACTGACTCGCTGCGCTCGGTCGTTCGGCTGCGGCGAGCGGTATCAGCTCACTCAAAGGCGGTAATACG
GTTATCCACAGAATCAGGGGATAACGCAGGAAAGAACATGAATTAATTCTCATGTTTGACAGCTTATCAT
CGATTAGCTTTAATGCGGTAGTTTATCACAGTTAAATTGCTAACGCAGTCAGGCACCGTGTATGAAATCT
AACAATGCGCTCATCGTCATCCTCGGCACCGTCACCCTGGATGCTGTAGGCATAGGCTTGGTTATGCCGG
TACTGCCGGGCCTCTTGCGGGATATCGTCCATTCCGACAGCATCGCCAGTCACTATGGCGTGCTGCTAGC
GCTATATGCGTTGATGCAATTTCTATGCGCACCCGTTCTCGGAGCACTGTCCGACCGCTTTGGCCGCCGC
CCAGTCCTGCTCGCTTCGCTACTTGGAGCCACTATCGACTACGCGATCATGGCGACCACACCCGTCCTGT
GGATTCTCTACGCCGGACGCATCGTGGCCGGCATCACCGGCGCCACAGGTGCGGTTGCTGGCGCCTATAT
CGCCGACATCACCGATGGGGAAGATCGGGCTCGCCACTTCGGGCTCATGAGCGCTTGTTTCGGCGTGGGT
ATGGTGGCAGGCCCCGTGGCCGGGGGACTGTTGGGCGCCATCTCCTTACATGCACCATTCCTTGCGGCGG
CGGTGCTCAACGGCCTCAACCTACTACTGGGCTGCTTCCTAATGCAGGAGTCGCATAAGGGAGAGCGCCG
ACCCATGCCCTTGAGAGCCTTCAACCCAGTCAGCTCCTTCCGGTGGGCGCGGGGCATGACTATCGTCGCC
GCACTTATGACTGTCTTCTTTATCATGCAACTCGTAGGACAGGTGCCGGCAGCGCTCTGGGTCATTTTCG
GCGAGGACCGCTTTCGCTGGAGCGCGACGATGATCGGCCTGTCGCTTGCGGTATTCGGAATCTTGCACGC
CCTCGCTCAAGCCTTCGTCACTGGTCCCGCCACCAAACGTTTCGGCGAGAAGCAGGCCATTATCGCCGGC
ATGGCGGCCGACGCGCTGGGCTACGTCTTGCTGGCGTTCGCGACGCGAGGCTGGATGGCCTTCCCCATTA
TGATTCTTCTCGCTTCCGGCGGCATCGGGATGCCCGCGTTGCAGGCCATGCTGTCCAGGCAGGTAGATGA
CGACCATCAGGGACAGCTTCAAGGATCGCTCGCGGCTCTTACCAGCCTAACTTCGATCATTGGACCGCTG
ATCGTCACGGCGATTTATGCCGCCTCGGCGAGCACATGGAACGGGTTGGCATGGATTGTAGGCGCCGCCC
TATACCTTGTCTGCCTCCCCGCGTTGCGTCGCGGTGCATGGAGCCGGGCCACCTCGACCTGAATGGAAGC
CGGCGGCACCTCGCTAACGGATTCACCACTCCAAGAATTGGAGCCAATCAATTCTTGCGGAGAACTGTGA
ATGCGCAAACCAACCCTTGATCGGGGAAGAACAGTATGTCGAGCTATTTTTTGACTTACTGGGGATCAAG
CCTGATTGGGAGAAAATAAAATATCCCCTATAGTGAGTCGTATTACATGGTCATAGCTGTTTCCTGGCAG
CTCTGGCCCGTGTCTCAAAATCTCTGATGTTACATTGCACAAGATAAAAATATATCATCATGCCTCCTCT
AGAGGTCTCCGAAACGGTGCAGCGGCTGTTGCCGGTGCTGTGCCAGGACCATGGCCTGACCCCGGACCAA
GTGGTGGCTATCGCCAGCAATCACGGCGGCAAGCAAGCGCTCGAAGAGACCCTCGAGCCACCCATGACCA
AAATCCCTTAACGTGAGTTACGCGTCGTTCCACTGAGCGTCAGACCCCGTAGAAAAGATCAAAGGATCTT
CTTGAGATCCTTTTTTTCTGCGCGTAATCTGCTGCTTGCAAACAAAAAAACCACCGCTACCAGCGGTGGT
TTGTTTGCCGGATCAAGAGCTACCAACTCTTTTTCCGAAGGTAACTGGCTTCAGCAGAGCGCAGATACCA
AATACTGTTCTTCTAGTGTAGCCGTAGTTAGGCCACCACTTCAAGAACTCTGTAGCACCGCCTACATACC
TCGCTCTGCTAATCCTGTTACCAGTGGCTGCTGCCAGTGGCGATAAGTCGTGTCTTACCGGGTTGGACTC
AAGACGATAGTTACCGGATAAGGCGCAGCGGTCGGGCTGAACGGGGGGTTCGTGCACACAGCCCAGCTTG
GAGCGAACGACCTACACCGAACTGAGATACCTACAGCGTGAGCTATGAGAAAGCGCCACGCTTCCCGAAG
GGAGAAAGGCGGACAGGTATCCGGTAAGCGGCAGGGTCGGAACAGGAGAGCGCACGAGGGAGCTTCCAGG
GGGAAACGCCTGGTATCTTTATAGTCCTGTCGGGTTTCGCCACCTCTGACTTGAGCGTCGATTTTTGTGA
TGCTCGTCAGGGGGGCGGAGCCTATGGAAAAACGCCAGCAACGCGGCCTTTTTACGGTTCCTGGCCTTTT
GCTGGCCTTTTGCTCACATGTTCTTTCCTGCGTTATCCCCTGATTCTGTGGATAACCGTATTACCGCCTT
TGAGTGAGCTGATACCGCTCGCCGCAGCCGAACGACCGAGCGCAGCGAGTCAGTGAGCGAGGAAGCGGAA
GAGCGCCCAATACGCAAACCGCCTCTCCCCGCGCGTTGGCCGATTCATTAATGCAGCTGGCACGACAGGT
TTCCCGACTGGAAAGCGGGCAGTGAGCGCAACGCAATTAATACGCGTACCGCTAGCCAGGAAGAGTTTGT
AGAAACGCAAAAAGGCCATCCGTCAGGATGGCCTTCTGCTTAGTTTGATGCCTGGCAGTTTATGGCGGGC
GTCCTGCCCGCCACCCTCCGGGCCGTTGCTTCACAACGTTCAAATCCGCTCCCGGCGGATTTGTCCTACT
CAGGAGAGCGTTCACCGACAAACAACAGATAAAACGAAAGGCCCAGTCTTCCGACTGAGCCTTTCGTTTT
ATTTGATGCCTGGCAGTTCCCTACTCTCGCGTT
