>Addgene plasmid #40859 | pNH8 | addgene partial sequence | sequence record 56042 | pTC14_F2 5'-caagcctgattgggagaaaa-3'
GTGAGTCGTATTACATGGTCATAGCTGTTTCCTGGCAGCTCTGGCCCGTGTCTCAAAATCTCTGATGTTA
CATTGCACAAGATAAAAATATATCATCATGCCTCCTCTAGAGGTCTCCGAAACGGTGCAGCGGCTGTTGC
CGGTGCTGTGCCAGGACCATGGCCTGACCCCGGACCAAGTGGTGGCTATCGCCAGCAATCACGGCGGCAA
GCAAGCGCTCGAAGAGACCCTCGAGCCACCCATGACCAAAATCCCTTAACGTGAGTTACGCGTCGTTCCA
CTGAGCGTCAGACCCCGTAGAAAAGATCAAAGGATCTTCTTGAGATCCTTTTTTTCTGCGCGTAATCTGC
TGCTTGCAAACAAAAAAACCACCGCTACCAGCGGTGGTTTGTTTGCCGGATCAAGAGCTACCAACTCTTT
TTCCGAAGGTAACTGGCTTCAGCAGAGCGCAGATACCAAATACTGTTCTTCTAGTGTAGCCGTAGTTAGG
CCACCACTTCAAGAACTCTGTAGCACCGCCTACATACCTCGCTCTGCTAATCCTGTTACCAGTGGCTGCT
GCCAGTGGCGATAAGTCGTGTCTTACCGGGTTGGACTCAAGACGATAGTTACCGGATAAGGCGCAGCGGT
CGGGCTGAACGGGGGGTTCGTGCACACAGCCCAGCTTGGAGCGAACGACCTACACCGAACTGAGATACCT
ACAGCGTGAGCTATGAGAAAGCGCCACGCTTCCCGAAGGGAGAAAGGCGGACAGGTATCCGGTAAGCGGC
AGGGTCGGAACAGGAGAGCGCACGAGGGAGCTTCCAGGGGGAAACGCCTGGTATCTTTATAGTCCTGTCG
GGTTTCGCCACCTCTGACTTGAGCGTCGATTTTTGTGATGCTCGTCAGGGGG
